>Addgene plasmid #15863 | pISH-H2-Q1-alpha3-domain | depositor partial sequence | sequence record 8401 | Author sequence
GATGTCACCCTGAGGTGCTGGGCCCTGGGCTTCTACCCTGCTGACATCACCCTGACCTGGCAGTTGAATG
GGGAGGAGCTGACCCAGGACATGGAGCTTGTGGAGACCAGGCCTGCAGGGGATGGAACCTTCCAGAAGTG
GGCAGCTGTGGTGGTGCCTCTTGGGAAGGAGCAGAATTACACATGCC
