>Addgene plasmid #15863 | pISH-H2-Q1-alpha3-domain | addgene partial sequence | sequence record 22598 | T7 5'-TAATACGACTCACTATAGGG-3'
CCGCCATGGCGGCCGCGGGAATTCGATTGGCATGTGTAATTCTGCTCCTTCCCAAGAGGCACCACCACAG
CTGCCCACTTCTGGAAGGTTCCATCCCCTGCAGGCCTGGTCTCCACAAGCTCCATGTCCTGGGTCAGCTC
CTCCCCATTCAACTGCCAGGTCAGGGTGATGTCAGCAGGGTAGAAGCCCAGGGCCCAGCACCTCAGGGTG
ACATCAATCACTAGTGAATTCGCGGCCGCCTGCAGGTCGACCATATGGGAGAGCTCCCAACGCGTTGGAT
GCATAGCTTGAGTATTCTATAGTGTCACCTAAATAGCTTGGCGTAATCATGGTCATAGCTGTTTCCTGTG
TGAAATTGTTATCCGCTCACAATTCCACACAACATACGAGCCGGAAGCATAAAGTGTAAAGCCTGGGGTG
CCTAATGAGTGAGCTAACTCACATTAATTGCGTTGCGCTCACTGCCCGCTTTCCAGTCGGGAAACCTGTC
GTGCCAGCTGCATTAATGAATCGGCCAACGCGCGGGGAGAGGCGGTTTGCGTATTGGGCGCTCTTCCGCT
TCCTCGCTCACTGACTCGCTGCGCTCGGTCGTTCGGCTGCGGCGAGCGGTATCAGCTCACTCAAAGGCGG
TAATACGGTTATCCACAGAATCAGGGGATAACGCAGGAAAGAACATGTGAGCAAAAGGCCAGCAAAAGGC
CAGGAACCGTAAAAAGGCCGCGTTGCTGGCGTTTTTCCAT
