[The description below was written by a language model from this plasmid's Addgene catalogue record.]
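Description:
pISH-H2-Q1-alpha3-domain is a small bacterial cloning plasmid built on the pGEM-T Easy backbone (about 3 kb without insert) and designed as a template for making in situ hybridization riboprobes. It is maintained at high copy number in E. coli under ampicillin selection. No feature table accompanies the record, so the exact positions and orientation of backbone elements are not documented. pGEM-T Easy is a standard cloning vector whose multiple cloning site is flanked by opposing SP6 and T7 bacteriophage RNA polymerase promoters, consistent with the SP6 and T7 sequencing primers listed for this plasmid.

The insert is a 187 bp fragment of mouse H2-Q1, a nonclassical class I major histocompatibility gene. As the plasmid name indicates, the fragment corresponds to the region encoding the alpha3 domain. The plasmid has no eukaryotic promoter, tag or reporter and is not intended for protein expression. Instead, the insert is transcribed in vitro from the flanking phage promoters. According to the depositor's note, linearizing the plasmid with SpeI and transcribing with T7 RNA polymerase yields the antisense probe, which hybridizes to endogenous H2-Q1 mRNA in tissue sections. The record does not describe how to prepare a sense control, although the opposing SP6 promoter would in principle allow one to be made.

The associated publication concerns the expression of nonclassical class I MHC genes in the mouse vomeronasal system, which suggests that the probe was used to examine H2-Q1 expression in that tissue.
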