Addgene plasmid #15863: pISH-H2-Q1-alpha3-domain
Depositing lab: Peter Mombaerts. Depositing organization: Rockefeller University. Publication: Expression of nonclassical class I major histocompatibility genes defines a tripartite organization of the mouse vomeronasal system. Ishii T, Mombaerts P. J Neurosci. 2008 Mar 5. 28(10):2332-41. 10.1523/JNEUROSCI.4807-07.2008 PubMed 18322080.
Backbone
  Vector backbone: pGEM-T Easy
  Backbone size w/o insert (bp): 3015
Growth in bacteria
  Bacterial resistance: Ampicillin, 100 μg/mL
  Growth temperature: 37°C
  Growth strain: DH5alpha
  Copy number: High Copy
Gene/Insert
  Gene/Insert name: H2-Q1
  Species: M. musculus (mouse)
  Insert size (bp): 187
  Entrez Gene: H2-Q1 (a.k.a. H-2Q1, H2-D1, Q1, Q1b, Q1d, Q1k, Qa-1, Qa1, Qed-1)
  Cloning method: Restriction Enzyme
  Sequencing primers: 5′ SP6; 3′ T7
Terms and licenses: Academic/Nonprofit Terms; Industry Terms: Not Available to Industry
Depositor comments: SpeI digestion and T7 RNA polymerase for antisense probe
How to cite: pISH-H2-Q1-alpha3-domain was a gift from Peter Mombaerts (Addgene plasmid # 15863 ; http://n2t.net/addgene:15863 ; RRID:Addgene_15863)
